>Addgene plasmid #175325 | pH6HTC_HSPA8-Halo | addgene full sequence | sequence record 345579 | Addgene NGS Result
CCCGCCATAAACTGCCAGGCATCAAATTAAGCAGAAGGCCATCCTGACGGATGGCCTTTTTGCGTTTCTA
CAAACTCTTTTGTTTATTTTTCTAAATACATTCAAATATGTATCCGCTCATGGATCTCGATCCCGCGAAA
TTAATACGACTCACTATAGGGTATTTTAACTTTACTAAGGAGCGATCGCTTCCGAATTCCTACCGCGGAT
ATATGTCCAAGGGACCTGCAGTTGGTATTGATCTTGGCACCACCTACTCTTGTGTGGGTGTTTTCCAGCA
CGGAAAAGTCGAGATAATTGCCAATGATCAGGGAAACCGAACCACTCCAAGCTATGTCGCCTTTACGGAC
ACTGAACGGTTGATCGGTGATGCCGCAAAGAATCAAGTTGCAATGAACCCCACCAACACAGTTTTTGATG
CCAAACGTCTGATTGGACGCAGATTTGATGATGCTGTTGTCCAGTCTGATATGAAACATTGGCCCTTTAT
GGTGGTGAATGATGCTGGCAGGCCCAAGGTCCAAGTAGAATACAAGGGAGAGACCAAAAGCTTCTATCCA
GAGGAGGTGTCTTCTATGGTTCTGACAAAGATGAAGGAAATTGCAGAAGCCTACCTTGGGAAGACTGTTA
CCAATGCTGTGGTCACAGTGCCAGCTTACTTTAATGACTCTCAGCGTCAGGCTACCAAAGATGCTGGAAC
TATTGCTGGTCTCAATGTACTTAGAATTATTAATGAGCCAACTGCTGCTGCTATTGCTTACGGCTTAGAC
AAAAAGGTTGGAGCAGAAAGAAACGTGCTCATCTTTGACCTGGGAGGTGGCACTTTTGATGTGTCAATCC
TCACTATTGAGGATGGAATCTTTGAGGTCAAGTCTACAGCTGGAGACACCCACTTGGGTGGAGAAGATTT
TGACAACCGAATGGTCAACCATTTTATTGCTGAGTTTAAGCGCAAGCATAAGAAGGACATCAGTGAGAAC
AAGAGAGCTGTAAGACGCCTCCGTACTGCTTGTGAACGTGCTAAGCGTACCCTCTCTTCCAGCACCCAGG
CCAGTATTGAGATCGATTCTCTCTATGAAGGAATCGACTTCTATACCTCCATTACCCGTGCCCGATTTGA
AGAACTGAATGCTGACCTGTTCCGTGGCACCCTGGACCCAGTAGAGAAAGCCCTTCGAGATGCCAAACTA
GACAAGTCACAGATTCATGATATTGTCCTGGTTGGTGGTTCTACTCGTATCCCCAAGATTCAGAAGCTTC
TCCAAGACTTCTTCAATGGAAAAGAACTGAATAAGAGCATCAACCCTGATGAAGCTGTTGCTTATGGTGC
AGCTGTCCAGGCAGCCATCTTGTCTGGAGACAAGTCTGAGAATGTTCAAGATTTGCTGCTCTTGGATGTC
ACTCCTCTTTCCCTTGGTATTGAAACTGCTGGTGGAGTCATGACTGTCCTCATCAAGCGTAATACCACCA
TTCCTACCAAGCAGACACAGACCTTCACTACCTATTCTGACAACCAGCCTGGTGTGCTTATTCAGGTTTA
TGAAGGCGAGCGTGCCATGACAAAGGATAACAACCTGCTTGGCAAGTTTGAACTCACAGGCATACCTCCT
GCACCCCGAGGTGTTCCTCAGATTGAAGTCACTTTTGACATTGATGCCAATGGTATACTCAATGTCTCTG
CTGTGGACAAGAGTACGGGAAAAGAGAACAAGATTACTATCACTAATGACAAGGGCCGTTTGAGCAAGGA
AGACATTGAACGTATGGTCCAGGAAGCTGAGAAGTACAAAGCTGAAGATGAGAAGCAGAGGGACAAGGTG
TCATCCAAGAATTCACTTGAGTCCTATGCCTTCAACATGAAAGCAACTGTTGAAGATGAGAAACTTCAAG
GCAAGATTAACGATGAGGACAAACAGAAGATTCTGGACAAGTGTAATGAAATTATCAACTGGCTTGATAA
GAATCAGACTGCTGAGAAGGAAGAATTTGAACATCAACAGAAAGAGCTGGAGAAAGTTTGCAACCCCATC
ATCACCAAGCTGTACCAGAGTGCAGGAGGCATGCCAGGAGGAATGCCTGGGGGATTTCCTGGTGGTGGAG
CTCCTCCCTCTGGTGGTGCTTCCTCAGGGCCCACCATTGAAGAGGTTGATGGGCCAACCACTGAGGATCT
GTACTTTCAGAGCGATAACGATGGATCCGAAATCGGTACTGGCTTTCCATTCGACCCCCATTATGTGGAA
GTCCTGGGCGAGCGCATGCACTACGTCGATGTTGGTCCGCGCGATGGCACCCCTGTGCTGTTCCTGCACG
GTAACCCGACCTCCTCCTACGTGTGGCGCAACATCATCCCGCATGTTGCACCGACCCATCGCTGCATTGC
TCCAGACCTGATCGGTATGGGCAAATCCGACAAACCAGACCTGGGTTATTTCTTCGACGACCACGTCCGC
TTCATGGATGCCTTCATCGAAGCCCTGGGTCTGGAAGAGGTCGTCCTGGTCATTCACGACTGGGGCTCCG
CTCTGGGTTTCCACTGGGCCAAGCGCAATCCAGAGCGCGTCAAAGGTATTGCATTTATGGAGTTCATCCG
CCCTATCCCGACCTGGGACGAATGGCCAGAATTTGCCCGCGAGACCTTCCAGGCCTTCCGCACCACCGAC
GTCGGCCGCAAGCTGATCATCGATCAGAACGTTTTTATCGAGGGTACGCTGCCGATGGGTGTCGTCCGCC
CGCTGACTGAAGTCGAGATGGACCATTACCGCGAGCCGTTCCTGAATCCTGTTGACCGCGAGCCACTGTG
GCGCTTCCCAAACGAGCTGCCAATCGCCGGTGAGCCAGCGAACATCGTCGCGCTGGTCGAAGAATACATG
GACTGGCTGCACCAGTCCCCTGTCCCGAAGCTGCTGTTCTGGGGCACCCCAGGCGTTCTGATCCCACCGG
CCGAAGCCGCTCGCCTGGCCAAAAGCCTGCCTAACTGCAAGGCTGTGGACATCGGCCCGGGTCTGAATCT
GCTGCAAGAAGACAACCCGGACCTGATCGGCAGCGAGATCGCGCGCTGGCTGTCTACTCTGGAGATTTCC
GGTCATCATCACCATCACCACTAATAGTCAACCGCTGAGCAATAACTAGCATAACCCCTTGGGGCCTCTA
AACGGGTCTTGAGGGGTTTTTTGCTGAAAGGAGGAACTATATCCGGTTCGCTTGCTGTCCATAAAACCGC
CCAGTCTAGCTATCGCCATGTAAGCCCACTGCAAGCTACCTGCTTTCTCTTTGCGCTTGCGTTTTCCCTT
GTCCAGATAGCCCAGTAGCTGACATTCATCCGGGGTCAGCACCGTTTCTGCGGACTGGCTTTCTACGTAA
TGGTTTCTTAGACGTCAGGTGGCACTTTTCGGGGAAATGTGCGCGGAACCCCTATTTGTTTATTTTTCTA
AATACATTCAAATATGTATCCGCTCATGAGACAATAACCCTGATAAATGCTTCAATAATATTGAAAAAGG
AAGAGTATGAGTATTCAACATTTCCGTGTCGCCCTTATTCCCTTTTTTGCGGCATTTTGCCTTCCTGTTT
TTGCTCACCCAGAAACGCTGGTGAAAGTAAAAGATGCTGAAGATCAGTTGGGTGCACGAGTGGGTTACAT
CGAACTGGATCTCAACAGCGGTAAGATCCTTGAGAGTTTTCGCCCCGAAGAACGTTTTCCAATGATGAGC
ACTTTCAAAGTTCTGCTATGTGGCGCGGTATTATCCCGTATTGACGCCGGGCAAGAGCAACTCGGTCGCC
GCATACACTATTCTCAGAATGACTTGGTTGAGTACTCACCAGTCACAGAAAAGCATCTTACGGATGGCAT
GACAGTAAGAGAATTATGCAGTGCTGCCATAACCATGAGTGATAACACTGCGGCCAACTTACTTCTGACA
ACTATCGGAGGACCGAAGGAGCTAACCGCTTTTTTGCACAACATGGGGGATCATGTAACTCGCCTTGATC
GTTGGGAACCGGAGCTGAATGAAGCCATACCAAACGACGAGCGTGACACCACGATGCCTGTAGCAATGGC
AACAACGTTGCGCAAACTATTAACTGGCGAACTACTTACTCTAGCTTCCCGGCAACAATTAATAGACTGG
ATGGAGGCGGATAAAGTTGCAGGACCACTTCTGCGCTCGGCCCTTCCGGCTGGCTGGTTTATTGCTGATA
AATCTGGAGCCGGTGAGCGTGGGTCTCGCGGTATCATTGCAGCACTGGGGCCAGATGGTAAGCCCTCCCG
TATCGTAGTTATCTACACGACGGGGAGTCAGGCAACTATGGATGAACGAAATAGACAGATCGCTGAGATA
GGTGCCTCACTGATTAAGCATTGGTAATTCGAAATGACCGACCAAGCGACGCCCAACCGGTATCAGCTCA
CTCAAAGGCGGTAATACGGTTATCCACAGAATCAGGGGATAACGCAGGAAAGAACATGTGAGCAAAAGGC
CAGCAAAAGGCCAGGAACCGTAAAAAGGCCGCGTTGCTGGCGTTTTTCCATAGGCTCCGCCCCCCTGACG
AGCATCACAAAAATCGACGCTCAAGTCAGAGGTGGCGAAACCCGACAGGACTATAAAGATACCAGGCGTT
TCCCCCTGGAAGCTCCCTCGTGCGCTCTCCTGTTCCGACCCTGCCGCTTACCGGATACCTGTCCGCCTTT
CTCCCTTCGGGAAGCGTGGCGCTTTCTCATAGCTCACGCTGTAGGTATCTCAGTTCGGTGTAGGTCGTTC
GCTCCAAGCTGGGCTGTGTGCACGAACCCCCCGTTCAGCCCGACCGCTGCGCCTTATCCGGTAACTATCG
TCTTGAGTCCAACCCGGTAAGACACGACTTATCGCCACTGGCAGCAGCCACTGGTAACAGGATTAGCAGA
GCGAGGTATGTAGGCGGTGCTACAGAGTTCTTGAAGTGGTGGCCTAACTACGGCTACACTAGAAGGACAG
TATTTGGTATCTGCGCTCTGCTGAAGCCAGTTACCTTCGGAAAAAGAGTTGGTAGCTCTTGATCCGGCAA
ACAAACCACCGCTGGTAGCGGTGGTTTTTTTGTTTGCAAGCAGCAGATTACGCGCAGAAAAAAAGGATTT
CAAGAAGATCCTTTGATCTTTTCTACGGGGTCTGACGCTCAGTGGAACGAAAACTCACGTTAAGGGCATA
TGATGGTAGTGTGGGGTCTCCCCATGCGAGAGTAGGGAACTGCCAGGCATCAAATAAAACGAAAGGCTCA
GTCGAAAGACTGGGCCTTTCGTTTTATCTGTTGTTTGTCGGTGAACGCTCTCCTGAGTAGGACAAATCCG
CCGGGAGCGGATTTGAACGTTGCGAAGCAACGGCCCGGAGGGTGGCGGGCAGGACG
Features (pLannotate 1.2.2; 12 found; start..end, strand, type, name):
     33..60      +  terminator     rrnB T2 terminator: transcription terminator T2 from the E. coli rrnB gene
     79..122     +  promoter       AmpR promoter (fragment): bla
    142..160     +  promoter       T7 promoter: promoter for bacteriophage T7 RNA polymerase
    213..2150    +  CDS            HSPA8: HSP7C_HUMAN - Also known as HSC70 From Homo sapiens (Human).
   2163..2183    +  CDS            TEV site: tobacco etch virus (TEV) protease recognition and cleavage site
   2199..3082    +  CDS            HaloTag® (fragment): modified bacterial dehalogenase that forms covalent bonds with chloroalkane derivatives
   3126..3173    +  terminator     T7 terminator: transcription terminator for bacteriophage T7 RNA polymerase
   3183..3359    -  CDS            tnpA (fragment): TN5P_ECOLX - Also known as tnp. Experimental evidence at protein level: Swiss-Prot protein existence level 1. Mediates transposition of transposon Tn5 by a 'cut and paste' mechanism. First, the monomeric transposase binds the 19 bp inverted DNA repeats flanking the transposon. Then, dimerization of the DNA- bound transposase creates a synaptic DNA complex. After nicking of the first DNA strand, excision of the transposon proceeds through a series of intermediates. The transposase then mediates the insertion of the transposon at a new site by strand transfer. The activity of the wild- type tran
   3402..3506    +  promoter       AmpR promoter: bla
   3507..4367    +  CDS            AmpR: β-lactamase; bla; confers resistance to ampicillin, carbenicillin, and related antibiotics
   4525..5113    -  rep_origin     ori: high-copy-number ColE1/pMB1/pBR322/pUC origin of replication
   5231..5317    +  terminator     rrnB T1 terminator: Escherichia coli rrnB; transcription terminator T1 from the E. coli rrnB gene
