[The description below was written by a language model from this plasmid's Addgene catalogue record and pLannotate feature annotations shown in this document.]
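Description:
pH6HTC_HSPA8-Halo is a bacterial and cell-free expression plasmid for producing human HSPA8 (also known as HSC70, the constitutively expressed heat shock cognate 71 kDa chaperone) as a HaloTag fusion protein. It is built on a derivative of the pH6HTC backbone from which the cer region has been removed, and the HSPA8 coding sequence was inserted by Gibson assembly. The 5,376-nt plasmid replicates in E. coli from a high-copy ColE1/pUC-type origin and is selected with ampicillin through a β-lactamase gene driven by its own bla promoter.

The expression cassette runs from a T7 promoter to a T7 terminator, so transcription depends on T7 RNA polymerase, supplied either by a suitable bacterial host or by a coupled in vitro transcription/translation system. The HSPA8 open reading frame is followed in frame by a TEV protease recognition site and then the HaloTag, a modified bacterial dehalogenase that bonds covalently to chloroalkane ligands. The catalogue entry lists the C-terminal tag as HaloTag-6xHis. The feature table does not annotate the histidine tag separately, though a short stretch between the end of the HaloTag annotation and the terminator could hold it. This arrangement allows the fusion to be captured irreversibly on chloroalkane resins or surfaces, or purified through the His tag, while the TEV site offers a way to release HSPA8 from the tag. rrnB T1 and T2 terminators lie upstream of the cassette and insulate it from read-through transcription. A partial AmpR promoter and a short Tn5 transposase fragment are also annotated and appear to be non-functional backbone remnants.

The associated publication concerns large-scale in vitro mapping of RNA-binding protein–RNA interactions, which suggests the Halo-tagged protein serves as immobilisable bait.
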