Addgene plasmid #175325: pH6HTC_HSPA8-Halo
Purpose: Production of HaloTag fusion protein
Depositing lab: Claudia Kutter. Depositing organization: Karolinska Institutet. Publication: Large-scale identification of RBP-RNA interactions by RAPseq refines essentials of post-transcriptional gene regulation. Atanasoai I, Papavasileiou S, Preiß N, Kutter C. bioRxiv 2021.11.08.467743 10.1101/2021.11.08.467743.
Backbone
  Vector backbone: pH6HTC_minus_cer-region
  Vector type: Bacterial Expression ; Cell Free Expression
Growth in bacteria
  Bacterial resistance: Ampicillin, 100 μg/mL
  Growth temperature: 37°C
  Growth strain: DH5alpha
  Copy number: High Copy
Gene/Insert
  Gene/Insert name: HSPA8
  Species: H. sapiens (human)
  Entrez Gene: HSPA8 (a.k.a. HEL-33, HEL-S-72p, HSC54, HSC70, HSC71, HSP71, HSP73, HSPA10, LAP-1, LAP1, NIP71)
  Tag / fusion protein: HaloTag-6xHis (C terminal on backbone)
  Cloning method: Gibson Cloning
Terms and licenses: Academic/Nonprofit Terms; Industry Terms: Not Available to Industry
Depositor comments: Please visit https://doi.org/10.1101/2021.11.08.467743 for bioRxiv preprint.
How to cite: pH6HTC_HSPA8-Halo was a gift from Claudia Kutter (Addgene plasmid # 175325 ; http://n2t.net/addgene:175325 ; RRID:Addgene_175325)
